Addgene plasmid #217207: pCMV-Tc1-13_Xt
Purpose: Mammalian expression vector for expression of Tc1-13_Xt transposase (CMV promoter)
Depositing lab: Yong E Zhang. Depositing organization: Institute of Zoology, Chinese Academy of Sciences. Publication: Heterologous survey of 130 DNA transposons in human cells highlights their functional divergence and expands the genome engineering toolbox. Zhang T, Tan S, Tang N, Li Y, Zhang C, Sun J, Guo Y, Gao H, Cai Y, Sun W, Wang C, Fu L, Ma H, Wu Y, Hu X, Zhang X, Gee P, Yan W, Zhao Y, Chen Q, Guo B, Wang H, Zhang YE. Cell. 2024 Jul 11;187(14):3741-3760.e30. doi: 10.1016/j.cell.2024.05.007. Epub 2024 Jun 5. PubMed 38843831.
Backbone
  Vector backbone: pCMV
  Vector type: Mammalian Expression
Growth in bacteria
  Bacterial resistance: Ampicillin, 100 μg/mL
  Growth temperature: 37°C
  Growth strain: DH5alpha
  Copy number: High Copy
Gene/Insert
  Gene/Insert name: Tc1-13_Xt transposase
  Species: Synthetic
  Cloning method: Restriction Enzyme; 5′ cloning site Unknown (unknown if destroyed); 3′ cloning site Unknown (unknown if destroyed)
Terms and licenses: Academic/Nonprofit Terms; Industry Terms: Not Available to Industry
How to cite: pCMV-Tc1-13_Xt was a gift from Yong E Zhang (Addgene plasmid # 217207 ; http://n2t.net/addgene:217207 ; RRID:Addgene_217207)
