[The description below was written by a language model from this plasmid's Addgene catalogue record and pLannotate feature annotations shown in this document.]
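Description:
pCMV-Tc1-13_Xt is a 5.6 kb mammalian expression plasmid built on a pCMV backbone to produce the Tc1-13_Xt transposase, a synthetic coding sequence, in transfected mammalian cells. It is propagated in E. coli as a high-copy plasmid through a ColE1/pUC-type origin and selected with ampicillin via the β-lactamase gene and its native promoter. An f1 phage origin is also present, along with leftover backbone fragments (lac promoter/operator, CAP site, short lacI and bom pieces) that have no evident role in the design.

The expression cassette consists of the human cytomegalovirus immediate-early enhancer and promoter, followed by a T7 promoter, an unannotated interval of roughly 1.1 kb, an antisense SP6 promoter and the bovine growth hormone polyadenylation signal. The annotation software did not recognise the transposase, but the unannotated interval between the T7 and SP6 sites is the only position where the insert described in the catalogue could lie; the cloning sites are recorded as unknown. The flanking phage promoters could in principle allow in vitro transcription. Downstream, an SV40 early promoter drives only a short fragment of a bleomycin-binding (ble) gene before the SV40 poly(A) signal, so an intact mammalian selection marker does not appear to be present, and the plasmid is best regarded as a transient expression vector.

The construct comes from a survey of DNA transposons tested for activity in human cells with genome engineering in mind. As a transposase-only plasmid, it would normally serve as a helper supplying the enzyme in trans alongside a separate donor carrying the matching transposon ends, although the record does not describe such a partner.
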