Features (pLannotate 1.2.2; 19 found; start..end, strand, type, name):
      1..380     +  enhancer       CMV enhancer: human cytomegalovirus immediate early enhancer
    381..584     +  promoter       CMV promoter: human cytomegalovirus (CMV) immediate early promoter
    580..613     +  LTR            5' LTR (truncated) (fragment): truncated 5' long terminal repeat (LTR) from HIV-1
    629..647     +  promoter       T7 promoter: promoter for bacteriophage T7 RNA polymerase
   1779..1797    -  promoter       SP6 promoter: promoter for bacteriophage SP6 RNA polymerase
   1823..2047    +  polyA_signal   bGH poly(A) signal: bovine growth hormone polyadenylation signal
   2051..2072    +  promoter       SV40 promoter (fragment): SV40 enhancer and early promoter
   2093..2521    +  rep_origin     f1 ori (sequence partly withheld): f1 bacteriophage origin of replication; arrow indicates direction of (+) strand synthesis
   2535..2864    +  promoter       SV40 promoter: SV40 enhancer and early promoter
   2877..3035    +  CDS            ble (fragment): BLE_KLEPN - Experimental evidence at protein level: Swiss-Prot protein existence level 1. Binding protein with a strong affinity to the bleomycin family of antibiotics. Binds to CL990; an antimitotic-antibiotic compound. From Klebsiella pneumoniae.
   3030..3151    +  polyA_signal   SV40 poly(A) signal: SV40 polyadenylation signal
   3224..3240    -  protein_bind   lac operator: The lac repressor binds to the lac operator to inhibit transcription in E. coli. This inhibition can be relieved by adding lactose or isopropyl-β-D-thiogalactopyranoside (IPTG). lac repressor encoded by lacI
   3248..3278    -  promoter       lac promoter: promoter for the E. coli lac operon
   3293..3314    -  protein_bind   CAP binding site: CAP binding activates transcription in the presence of cAMP. E. coli catabolite activator protein
   3327..3419    -  CDS            lacI (fragment): lac repressor; lacI; The lac repressor binds to the lac operator to inhibit transcription in E. coli. This inhibition can be relieved by adding lactose or isopropyl-β-D-thiogalactopyranoside (IPTG).
   3602..4190    -  rep_origin     ori: high-copy-number ColE1/pMB1/pBR322/pUC origin of replication
   4361..5221    -  CDS            AmpR: β-lactamase; bla; confers resistance to ampicillin, carbenicillin, and related antibiotics
   5222..5326    -  promoter       AmpR promoter: bla
   5385..5437    -  misc_feature   bom (fragment): basis of mobility region from pBR322
>Addgene plasmid #217207 | pCMV-Tc1-13_Xt | addgene full sequence | sequence record 444769 | Addgene NGS Result
GACATTGATTATTGACTAGTTATTAATAGTAATCAATTACGGGGTCATTAGTTCATAGCCCATATATGGA
GTTCCGCGTTACATAACTTACGGTAAATGGCCCGCCTGGCTGACCGCCCAACGACCCCCGCCCATTGACG
TCAATAATGACGTATGTTCCCATAGTAACGCCAATAGGGACTTTCCATTGACGTCAATGGGTGGAGTATT
TACGGTAAACTGCCCACTTGGCAGTACATCAAGTGTATCATATGCCAAGTACGCCCCCTATTGACGTCAA
TGACGGTAAATGGCCCGCCTGGCATTATGCCCAGTACATGACCTTATGGGACTTTCCTACTTGGCAGTAC
ATCTACGTATTAGTCATCGCTATTACCATGGTGATGCGGTTTTGGCAGTACATCAATGGGCGTGGATAGC
GGTTTGACTCACGGGGATTTCCAAGTCTCCACCCCATTGACGTCAATGGGAGTTTGTTTTGGCACCAAAA
TCAACGGGACTTTCCAAAATGTCGTAACAACTCCGCCCCATTGACGCAAATGGGCGGTAGGCGTGTACGG
TGGGAGGTCTATATAAGCAGAGCTCTCTGGCTAACTAGAGAACCCACTGCTTACTGGCTTATCGAAATTA
ATACGACTCACTATAGGGAGACCCAAGCTTGGTACCGAGCTCGGATCCACTAGTAACGGCCGCCAGTGTG
CTGGAATTCGCCGCCACCATGGTGCGCAGCAAAGAACTGAGCGAAGCCTTTCGCAAGAAGATTGTGGCGG
CGTATAAGAGCGGCAAAGGCTTCAAAAAAATCAGCAAGGAGTTCGAAATCAGCCATAGCACCGTGCGCAA
GATCGTGTATAAATGGCGCACCTTTAAAACCACCGCGAACATGCCTCGTTCAGGCCGCCCTAGCAAATTT
ACTCCTCGCGCGGACCGTAAAATGCTGAAGGAGGTGAGCAAGAACCCGAAAATGAGCAGCCGCGATCTGC
AACAAGCGCTGGCGACCGTGGATGTTAAAGTGCACGCGAGCACCATTCGCAAACGCCTGCATAACTTTAA
CCTGCATGGTCGCTGTGCGCGCCGTAAACCGTTACTGAGCAAGCGCAACATTAAAGCGCGCCTGAAGTTT
GCACGCGAAAACGTGGATAAACACCAGGACTTTTGGAACAACGTGCTGTGGACCGACGAAAGCAAAATCG
AACTGTTCGGCCACCAAAACCGCGGTCATGTTTGGCGTAAACCGAACACCGCCTTTCAGGAAAAAAACCT
GATTCCGACCGTGAAACATGGTGGCGGTAGCGTTATGGTGTGGGGTTGTTTTGCGGCGGCAGGTCCTGGT
CAGTTAACCATCATTGAGAGCACCATGAACAGCACCGTGTATCAGCGCGTGCTGGAGGAACATGTGCGTC
CGAGCGTTCGCAAACTGAAGCTGAAACGCAACTGGACCCTGCAACACGACAACGACCCTAAGCATACCAG
CAAAAGCACCAAGGATTGGCTGAAGACCAAGAAGTGGCGCGTTCTGGAATGGCCTAGCCAAAGCCCTGAT
CTGAACCCTATTGAAATGCTGTGGGGCGATTTAAAACGTGCGGTGCACGCACGTAATCCGAGCAACATTA
GCCAGCTGAAGGAGTTCTGCATCGAAGAATGGGGCAAACTGAGCAGCGATCGCTGTCAGCGTTTAGTGGA
CGGCTACAAAAAACGCCTGACCGCGGTGATTTCAGCAAAAGGCGGCAACACCAGCTATTAATGAGCGGCC
GCTCGAGCATGCATCTAGAGGGCCCTATTCTATAGTGTCACCTAAATGCTAGAGCTCGCTGATCAGCCTC
GACTGTGCCTTCTAGTTGCCAGCCATCTGTTGTTTGCCCCTCCCCCGTGCCTTCCTTGACCCTGGAAGGT
GCCACTCCCACTGTCCTTTCCTAATAAAATGAGGAAATTGCATCGCATTGTCTGAGTAGGTGTCATTCTA
TTCTGGGGGGTGGGGTGGGGCAGGACAGCAAGGGGGAGGATTGGGAAGACAATAGCAGGCATGCTGGGGA
TGCGGTGGGCTCTATGGCTTCTGAGGCGGAAAGAACCAGCTGGGGCTCTAGGGGGTATCCCC
[124 nt withheld, positions 2093-2216]
C
[91 nt withheld, positions 2218-2308]
A
[49 nt withheld, positions 2310-2358]
CCTTTGACGTTGGAGTCCACGTTCTTT
[37 nt withheld, positions 2386-2422]
ACCCTATCTCGGTCTATTCTTTTGATTTATAAGGGATTTTGCCGATTTCGGCCTATTGGTTAAAAAATGA
GCTGATTTAACAAAAATTTAACGCGAATTAATTCTGTGGAATGTGTGTCAGTTAGGGTGTGGAAAGTCCC
CAGGCTCCCCAGCAGGCAGAAGTATGCAAAGCATGCATCTCAATTAGTCAGCAACCAGGTGTGGAAAGTC
CCCAGGCTCCCCAGCAGGCAGAAGTATGCAAAGCATGCATCTCAATTAGTCAGCAACCATAGTCCCGCCC
CTAACTCCGCCCATCCCGCCCCTAACTCCGCCCAGTTCCGCCCATTCTCCGCCCCATGGCTGACTAATTT
TTTTTATTTATGCAGAGGCCGAGGCCGCCTCTGCCTCTGAGCTATTCCAGAAGTAGTGAGGAGGCTTTTT
TGGAGGCCTAGGCTTTTGCAAAAAGCTCCCCGAAATGACCGACCAAGCGACGCCCAACCTGCCATCACGA
GATTTCGATTCCACCGCCGCCTTCTATGAAAGGTTGGGCTTCGGAATCGTTTTCCGGGACGCCGGCTGGA
TGATCCTCCAGCGCGGGGATCTCATGCTGGAGTTCTTCGCCCACCCCAACTTGTTTATTGCAGCTTATAA
TGGTTACAAATAAAGCAATAGCATCACAAATTTCACAAATAAAGCATTTTTTTCACTGCATTCTAGTTGT
GGTTTGTCCAAACTCATCAATGTATCTTATCATGTCTGTATACCGTCGACCTCTAGCTAGAGCTTGGCGT
AATCATGGTCATAGCTGTTTCCTGTGTGAAATTGTTATCCGCTCACAATTCCACACAACATACGAGCCGG
AAGCATAAAGTGTAAAGCCTGGGGTGCCTAATGAGTGAGCTAACTCACATTAATTGCGTTGCGCTCACTG
CCCGCTTTCCAGTCGGGAAACCTGTCGTGCCAGCTGCATTAATGAATCGGCCAACGCGCGGGGAGAGGCG
GTTTGCGTATTGGGCGCTCTTCCGCTTCCTCGCTCACTGACTCGCTGCGCTCGGTCGTTCGGCTGCGGCG
AGCGGTATCAGCTCACTCAAAGGCGGTAATACGGTTATCCACAGAATCAGGGGATAACGCAGGAAAGAAC
ATGTGAGCAAAAGGCCAGCAAAAGGCCAGGAACCGTAAAAAGGCCGCGTTGCTGGCGTTTTTCCATAGGC
TCCGCCCCCCTGACGAGCATCACAAAAATCGACGCTCAAGTCAGAGGTGGCGAAACCCGACAGGACTATA
AAGATACCAGGCGTTTCCCCCTGGAAGCTCCCTCGTGCGCTCTCCTGTTCCGACCCTGCCGCTTACCGGA
TACCTGTCCGCCTTTCTCCCTTCGGGAAGCGTGGCGCTTTCTCATAGCTCACGCTGTAGGTATCTCAGTT
CGGTGTAGGTCGTTCGCTCCAAGCTGGGCTGTGTGCACGAACCCCCCGTTCAGCCCGACCGCTGCGCCTT
ATCCGGTAACTATCGTCTTGAGTCCAACCCGGTAAGACACGACTTATCGCCACTGGCAGCAGCCACTGGT
AACAGGATTAGCAGAGCGAGGTATGTAGGCGGTGCTACAGAGTTCTTGAAGTGGTGGCCTAACTACGGCT
ACACTAGAAGAACAGTATTTGGTATCTGCGCTCTGCTGAAGCCAGTTACCTTCGGAAAAAGAGTTGGTAG
CTCTTGATCCGGCAAACAAACCACCGCTGGTAGCGGTGGTTTTTTTGTTTGCAAGCAGCAGATTACGCGC
AGAAAAAAAGGATCTCAAGAAGATCCTTTGATCTTTTCTACGGGGTCTGACGCTCAGTGGAACGAAAACT
CACGTTAAGGGATTTTGGTCATGAGATTATCAAAAAGGATCTTCACCTAGATCCTTTTAAATTAAAAATG
AAGTTTTAAATCAATCTAAAGTATATATGAGTAAACTTGGTCTGACAGTTACCAATGCTTAATCAGTGAG
GCACCTATCTCAGCGATCTGTCTATTTCGTTCATCCATAGTTGCCTGACTCCCCGTCGTGTAGATAACTA
CGATACGGGAGGGCTTACCATCTGGCCCCAGTGCTGCAATGATACCGCGAGACCCACGCTCACCGGCTCC
AGATTTATCAGCAATAAACCAGCCAGCCGGAAGGGCCGAGCGCAGAAGTGGTCCTGCAACTTTATCCGCC
TCCATCCAGTCTATTAATTGTTGCCGGGAAGCTAGAGTAAGTAGTTCGCCAGTTAATAGTTTGCGCAACG
TTGTTGCCATTGCTACAGGCATCGTGGTGTCACGCTCGTCGTTTGGTATGGCTTCATTCAGCTCCGGTTC
CCAACGATCAAGGCGAGTTACATGATCCCCCATGTTGTGCAAAAAAGCGGTTAGCTCCTTCGGTCCTCCG
ATCGTTGTCAGAAGTAAGTTGGCCGCAGTGTTATCACTCATGGTTATGGCAGCACTGCATAATTCTCTTA
CTGTCATGCCATCCGTAAGATGCTTTTCTGTGACTGGTGAGTACTCAACCAAGTCATTCTGAGAATAGTG
TATGCGGCGACCGAGTTGCTCTTGCCCGGCGTCAATACGGGATAATACCGCGCCACATAGCAGAACTTTA
AAAGTGCTCATCATTGGAAAACGTTCTTCGGGGCGAAAACTCTCAAGGATCTTACCGCTGTTGAGATCCA
GTTCGATGTAACCCACTCGTGCACCCAACTGATCTTCAGCATCTTTTACTTTCACCAGCGTTTCTGGGTG
AGCAAAAACAGGAAGGCAAAATGCCGCAAAAAAGGGAATAAGGGCGACACGGAAATGTTGAATACTCATA
CTCTTCCTTTTTCAATATTATTGAAGCATTTATCAGGGTTATTGTCTCATGAGCGGATACATATTTGAAT
GTATTTAGAAAAATAAACAAATAGGGGTTCCGCGCACATTTCCCCGAAAAGTGCCACCTGACGTCGACGG
ATCGGGAGATCTCCCGATCCCCTATGGTGCACTCTCAGTACAATCTGCTCTGATGCCGCATAGTTAAGCC
AGTATCTGCTCCCTGCTTGTGTGTTGGAGGTCGCTGAGTAGTGCGCGAGCAAAATTTAAGCTACAACAAG
GCAAGGCTTGACCGACAATTGCATGAAGAATCTGCTTAGGGTTAGGCGTTTTGCGCTGCTTCGCGATGTA
CGGGCCAGATATACGCGTT
